Addgene plasmid #222492: pESC-TYR (V5 and HA)
Purpose: (Empty Backbone) Co-expression of two genes in yeast with V5 and HA tags and TYR1 selection
Depositing lab: Tetsuo Matsuzaki & Kiyofumi Yamada. Depositing organization: Nagoya University School of Medicine. Publication: A novel plasmid-based experimental system in Saccharomyces cerevisiae that enables the introduction of 10 different plasmids into cells. Dong G, Nakai T, Matsuzaki T. FEBS Open Bio. 2024 Oct 10. doi: 10.1002/2211-5463.13893. PubMed 39387713.
Backbone
  Vector backbone: pESC-URA
  Backbone manufacturer: Agilent Technologies
  Backbone size (bp): 7247
  Vector type: Yeast Expression
  Selectable markers: TYR1
  Tag / fusion protein: V5 (C terminal on backbone); HA (C terminal on backbone)
Growth in bacteria
  Bacterial resistance: Ampicillin, 100 μg/mL
  Growth temperature: 37°C
  Growth strain: DH5alpha
  Copy number: High Copy
Gene/Insert
  Gene/Insert name: None
  Tag / fusion protein: V5 (C terminal on backbone); HA (C terminal on backbone)
Terms and licenses: Academic/Nonprofit Terms; Industry Terms: Not Available to Industry
Depositor comments: Please visit https://doi.org/10.1101/2023.05.01.538886 for bioRxiv preprint.
How to cite: pESC-TYR (V5 and HA) was a gift from Tetsuo Matsuzaki & Kiyofumi Yamada (Addgene plasmid # 222492 ; http://n2t.net/addgene:222492 ; RRID:Addgene_222492)
