[The description below was written by a language model from this plasmid's Addgene catalogue record and pLannotate feature annotations shown in this document.]
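Description:
pESC-TYR (V5 and HA) is an empty yeast expression backbone of about 7.2 kb, derived from the commercial pESC-URA episomal vector, in which the yeast selectable marker is TYR1. It is an E. coli–yeast shuttle plasmid. In bacteria it is maintained at high copy through a ColE1/pUC-type origin and selected with ampicillin via the AmpR (β-lactamase) gene and its native promoter. In Saccharomyces cerevisiae the 2μ origin supports multicopy episomal replication, and the TYR1 coding sequence allows selection by complementation of tyrosine auxotrophy in a suitable host strain. An f1 phage origin is also present. Short annotated fragments of lacZα, lacI, rop, bom and the PGK1 terminator appear to be backbone remnants rather than functional elements.

The expression module is built around the divergent GAL1,10 promoter, which is regulated by Gal4 and drives galactose-inducible transcription in both directions, so two open reading frames can be cloned and co-expressed from one plasmid. On one side, the promoter is followed by a T7 promoter, an HA epitope sequence (annotated as a fragment of 3xHA) and the CYC1 terminator. On the opposite side, transcription runs toward the ADH1 terminator through a short tag sequence annotated as a Pk-tag fragment, which corresponds to the V5 epitope listed in the catalogue entry. Both tags are positioned to be fused to the C terminus of inserted genes, allowing separate immunodetection of the two products. No insert is present. The record associates the plasmid with an experimental system for introducing up to ten different plasmids into a single yeast cell, where an additional marker such as TYR1 expands the set of compatible selections.
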