Features (pLannotate 1.2.2; 19 found; start..end, strand, type, name):
    137..186     +  misc_feature   bom (fragment): basis of mobility region from pBR322
    193..209     -  terminator     PGK1 terminator (fragment): S. cerevisae PGK1; transcription terminator for 3-phosphoglycerate kinase gene
    282..1637    -  CDS            TYR1: TYR1_YEAST - Experimental evidence at protein level: Swiss-Prot protein existence level 1. From Saccharomyces cerevisiae (strain ATCC 204508 / S288c) (Baker's yeast).
   1892..1944    +  misc_feature   bom (fragment): basis of mobility region from pBR322
   1972..2400    -  rep_origin     f1 ori (sequence partly withheld): f1 bacteriophage origin of replication; arrow indicates direction of (+) strand synthesis
   2404..2473    -  CDS            lacZα (fragment): LacZα fragment of β-galactosidase; lacZ fragment
   2479..2644    -  terminator     ADH1 terminator: S. cerevisiae ADH1; transcription terminator for the S. cerevisiae alcohol dehydrogenase 1 (ADH1) gene
   2648..2770    -  CDS            ADH1 (fragment): ADH1_YEAST - Also known as ADC1. Experimental evidence at protein level: Swiss-Prot protein existence level 1. This isozyme preferentially catalyzes the conversion of primary unbranched alcohols to their corresponding aldehydes. Also shows activity toward secondary alcohols. From Saccharomyces cerevisiae (strain ATCC 204508 / S288c) (Baker's yeast).
   2790..2830    -  misc_feature   12Pktag (fragment)
   2883..3547    +  promoter       GAL1,10 promoter: GAL1 and GAL10 genes of S. cerevisiae; divergent inducible promoter, regulated by Gal4
   3558..3576    +  promoter       T7 promoter: promoter for bacteriophage T7 RNA polymerase
   3600..3628    +  CDS            3xHA (fragment): three tandem HA epitope tags
   3653..3842    +  terminator     CYC1 terminator: S. cerevisiae CYC1; transcription terminator for CYC1
   3845..3902    -  CDS            lacI (fragment): lac repressor; lacI; The lac repressor binds to the lac operator to inhibit transcription in E. coli. This inhibition can be relieved by adding lactose or isopropyl-β-D-thiogalactopyranoside (IPTG).
   4085..4673    -  rep_origin     ori: high-copy-number ColE1/pMB1/pBR322/pUC origin of replication
   4844..5704    -  CDS            AmpR: β-lactamase; bla; confers resistance to ampicillin, carbenicillin, and related antibiotics
   5705..5809    -  promoter       AmpR promoter: bla
   5836..7178    -  rep_origin     2μ ori: yeast 2μ plasmid origin of replication
   7246..35      +  CDS            rop (fragment) (across the origin): Rop protein, which maintains plasmids at low copy number; rop
>Addgene plasmid #222492 | pESC-TYR (V5 and HA) | addgene full sequence | sequence record 445562 | Addgene NGS Result
TCGCGCGTTTCGGTGATGACGGTGAAAACCTCTGACACATGCAGCTCCCGGAGACGGTCACAGCTTGTCT
GTAAGCGGATGCCGGGAGCAGACAAGCCCGTCAGGGCGCGTCAGCGGGTGTTGGCGGGTGTCGGGGCTGG
CTTAACTATGCGGCATCAGAGCAGATTGTACTGAGAGTGCACCATACCAGCTTTTCAATTCAATTCAATT
CAGTTATATAAATATACTCCTTTTCACAAAAGAAGGCCTAATATTATAGGAAATCAGCATTAAAAACATT
ATGTATTTCTTTTTTCAGCGGCCGAACGGTCACTAGAATGACTCAGAATGGTTTTTATCATCTCGTTGCC
AATGAGATTAGCCTCTGGAAGCATTGGCTCAAAGAACTTTTGAACACTCTGAAATTGCTTTTTGTATATA
TCAAAATTGGCAAAAGAAACAACCGAACTCCATTCTCTAGCCGAAATAACAAATTCTAAATCATCTTTTA
TGAATGATTTATCATGGATAGCTGCATCAATTGTCTGTTCTAATAAGCCAGGTTTTAAAAAAAGATATTC
GGACACACCCAGGAATATTCTGAATAATGGCGTCGAACAAATCATATGATCATATGGATCAATACCAAGT
TGAAACCACGAATCAACAATCGCCAACAATGATAAATGTGAGTTCGGCACTGGCTTGCAATTGTTGCTGT
TACCAATGCTGCTTTTTGATAGCGAATATTTCTCTAAAATCGTGTCATCCAATAGTAAGAGACCAGTATG
CTTTCCAAATACAAATTGCTTAGCTTTTAATAGTCTATCAGTAAGTTCTTGTTCTTTGTTATCTATCATT
AAACTAAATAGTTCTGTTGCACTGGTTGCATATTGAAGAATTTGCTGATGTGCACTTGGGTTTGTTATGG
CTAATCCTGCGTAAACATGCCACTTGTTCGAATAGATTCTTAGTGATATATTAACTTTCACATTTTCTAG
GCCACCGTACCATTTGTTTACACCCAGAGTCCAAGGATAAATCTTTATCTTTGCCCACGCAGATCCCATA
CTTAAGAAAGCAGCATGTGTCACAGCTTGTGTATCAGCGGTAATCTTGTCATGCTCTTCATATGTCAAAT
AAACTTGCTTACTTTTCAAACATGCCATAACAGAATTAACGAACTCAAAAGATTCTGGGTACTGTGATCT
GTGATTGATAATAACAAGTGGTTGGCCTTCAGTATTAACTTTAGGCCCATGAAGGGAATGCACGGTAATG
ATGTCGCAGTCCTTGGGTAAATACTTTTCGAAAGCCTCGATTTCCGGCAGCTTACAACTCGTTTGACCCC
CAACAATTGTTCCAACCTTAGAAGATGGTCCATACGTTGCGACGATCTTACTAATATTGGATGCTTCAAC
ACTATAGATAATATAGTCGCTTTGCCTGGATACCAAATGACCATTTTTCACCAGTTCGAATTTAGCTGAG
GCATATTTTTCTTTCAGTTCATCATAATATTCTTCCCTATCACAACATATAACACCCCATCCAGCATCTG
TAAATTTATTAGCGTATAATAGGCCCATATCACCCAGACCAATTATACCAATGACTTTTGTGGCTTTCCA
TTGCTCAATCTTATCCTCTGATACCATGTTTATCAAGTGGATATGCTGTCCTCTTTCCTTCAAGTGCTAC
GGTATTCTTGTAATTCTAAAAACTTTTCTTGGTTTGAATAATTCCAGTATCACTTTCTTCAAAGCCTATT
TTCATATAAGGCCTCAAAAAAAAAAAAAAAAAAATGACACATAGCTGAAGTGATAAACTTACTACACTGG
TATAACGCTTATTAGAGGAAATCTAATAATAAACTGTTAGCTATAAATAGTATACAATAACAATGAGCGC
TATATGCGGTGTGAAATACCGCACAGATGCGTAAGGAGAAAATACCGCATCAGGAAATTGTAAGCGTTAA
TATTTTGTTAAAATTCGCGTTAAATTTTTGTTAAATCAGCTCATTTTTTAACCAATAGGCCGAAATCGGC
AAAATCCCTTATAAATCAAAAGAATAGACCGAGATAGGGT
[37 nt withheld, positions 2071-2107]
AAAGAACGTGGACTCCAACGTCAAAGG
[49 nt withheld, positions 2135-2183]
T
[91 nt withheld, positions 2185-2275]
G
[124 nt withheld, positions 2277-2400]
CCATTCGCCATTCAGGCTGCGCAACTGTTGGGAAGGGCGATCGGTGCGGGCCTCTTCGCTATTACGCCAG
CTGAATTGGAGCGACCTCATGCTATACCTGAGAAAGCAACCTGACCTACAGGAAAGAGTTACTCAAGAAT
AAGAATTTTCGTTTTAAAACCTAAGAGTCACTTTAAAATTTGTATACACTTATTTTTTTTATAACTTATT
TAATAATAAAAATCATAAATCATAAGAAATTCGCTTATTTAGAAGTGTCAACAACGTATCTACCAACGAT
TTGACCCTTTTCCATCTTTTCGTAAATTTCTGGCAAGGTAGACAAGCCGACAACCTTGATTGGAGACTTG
ACCAAACCTCTGGCGAAGAATTGTTAATTAAGAGCTCAGGTAGAATCCAGACCCAGCAGAGGGTTAGGGA
TAGGCTTACCAGATCTCATCGATACTAGTGCGGCCGCCCTTTAGTGAGGGTTGAATTCGAATTTTCAAAA
ATTCTTACTTTTTTTTTGGATGGACGCAAAGAAGTTTAATAATCATATTACATGGCATTACCACCATATA
CATATCCATATACATATCCATATCTAATCTTACTTATATGTTGTGGAAATGTAAAGAGCCCCATTATCTT
AGCCTAAAAAAACCTTCTCTTTGGAACTTTCAGTAATACGCTTAACTGCTCATTGCTATATTGAAGTACG
GATTAGAAGCCGCCGAGCGGGTGACAGCCCTCCGAAGGAAGACTCTCCTCCGTGCGTCCTCGTCTTCACC
GGTCGCGTTCCTGAAACGCAGATGTGCCTCGCGCCGCACTGCTCCGAACAATAAAGATTCTACAATACTA
GCTTTTATGGTTATGAAGAGGAAAAATTGGCAGTAACCTGGCCCCACAAACCTTCAAATGAACGAATCAA
ATTAACAACCATAGGATGATAATGCGATTAGTTTTTTAGCCTTATTTCTGGGGTAATTAATCAGCGAAGC
GATGATTTTTGATCTATTAACAGATATATAAATGCAAAAACTGCATAACCACTTTAACTAATACTTTCAA
CATTTTCGGTTTGTATTACTTCTTATTCAAATGTAATAAAAGTATCAACAAAAAATTGTTAATATACCTC
TATACTTTAACGTCAAGGAGAAAAAACCCCGGATCCGTAATACGACTCACTATAGGGCCCGGGCGTCGAC
ATGCTCGAGTACCCATACGATGTTCCAGATTACGCTTAAGCTTGGTACCGCGGCTAGCTAAGATCCGCTC
TAACCGAAAAGGAAGGAGTTAGACAACCTGAAGTCTAGGTCCCTATTTATTTTTTTATAGTTATGTTAGT
ATTAAGAACGTTATTTATATTTCAAATTTTTCTTTTTTTTCTGTACAGACGCGTGTACGCATGTAACATT
ATACTGAAAACCTTGCTTGAGAAGGTTTTGGGACGCTCGAAGATCCAGCTGCATTAATGAATCGGCCAAC
GCGCGGGGAGAGGCGGTTTGCGTATTGGGCGCTCTTCCGCTTCCTCGCTCACTGACTCGCTGCGCTCGGT
CGTTCGGCTGCGGCGAGCGGTATCAGCTCACTCAAAGGCGGTAATACGGTTATCCACAGAATCAGGGGAT
AACGCAGGAAAGAACATGTGAGCAAAAGGCCAGCAAAAGGCCAGGAACCGTAAAAAGGCCGCGTTGCTGG
CGTTTTTCCATAGGCTCCGCCCCCCTGACGAGCATCACAAAAATCGACGCTCAAGTCAGAGGTGGCGAAA
CCCGACAGGACTATAAAGATACCAGGCGTTTCCCCCTGGAAGCTCCCTCGTGCGCTCTCCTGTTCCGACC
CTGCCGCTTACCGGATACCTGTCCGCCTTTCTCCCTTCGGGAAGCGTGGCGCTTTCTCATAGCTCACGCT
GTAGGTATCTCAGTTCGGTGTAGGTCGTTCGCTCCAAGCTGGGCTGTGTGCACGAACCCCCCGTTCAGCC
CGACCGCTGCGCCTTATCCGGTAACTATCGTCTTGAGTCCAACCCGGTAAGACACGACTTATCGCCACTG
GCAGCAGCCACTGGTAACAGGATTAGCAGAGCGAGGTATGTAGGCGGTGCTACAGAGTTCTTGAAGTGGT
GGCCTAACTACGGCTACACTAGAAGAACAGTATTTGGTATCTGCGCTCTGCTGAAGCCAGTTACCTTCGG
AAAAAGAGTTGGTAGCTCTTGATCCGGCAAACAAACCACCGCTGGTAGCGGTGGTTTTTTTGTTTGCAAG
CAGCAGATTACGCGCAGAAAAAAAGGATCTCAAGAAGATCCTTTGATCTTTTCTACGGGGTCTGACGCTC
AGTGGAACGAAAACTCACGTTAAGGGATTTTGGTCATGAGATTATCAAAAAGGATCTTCACCTAGATCCT
TTTAAATTAAAAATGAAGTTTTAAATCAATCTAAAGTATATATGAGTAAACTTGGTCTGACAGTTACCAA
TGCTTAATCAGTGAGGCACCTATCTCAGCGATCTGTCTATTTCGTTCATCCATAGTTGCCTGACTCCCCG
TCGTGTAGATAACTACGATACGGGAGGGCTTACCATCTGGCCCCAGTGCTGCAATGATACCGCGAGACCC
ACGCTCACCGGCTCCAGATTTATCAGCAATAAACCAGCCAGCCGGAAGGGCCGAGCGCAGAAGTGGTCCT
GCAACTTTATCCGCCTCCATCCAGTCTATTAATTGTTGCCGGGAAGCTAGAGTAAGTAGTTCGCCAGTTA
ATAGTTTGCGCAACGTTGTTGCCATTGCTACAGGCATCGTGGTGTCACGCTCGTCGTTTGGTATGGCTTC
ATTCAGCTCCGGTTCCCAACGATCAAGGCGAGTTACATGATCCCCCATGTTGTGCAAAAAAGCGGTTAGC
TCCTTCGGTCCTCCGATCGTTGTCAGAAGTAAGTTGGCCGCAGTGTTATCACTCATGGTTATGGCAGCAC
TGCATAATTCTCTTACTGTCATGCCATCCGTAAGATGCTTTTCTGTGACTGGTGAGTACTCAACCAAGTC
ATTCTGAGAATAGTGTATGCGGCGACCGAGTTGCTCTTGCCCGGCGTCAATACGGGATAATACCGCGCCA
CATAGCAGAACTTTAAAAGTGCTCATCATTGGAAAACGTTCTTCGGGGCGAAAACTCTCAAGGATCTTAC
CGCTGTTGAGATCCAGTTCGATGTAACCCACTCGTGCACCCAACTGATCTTCAGCATCTTTTACTTTCAC
CAGCGTTTCTGGGTGAGCAAAAACAGGAAGGCAAAATGCCGCAAAAAAGGGAATAAGGGCGACACGGAAA
TGTTGAATACTCATACTCTTCCTTTTTCAATATTATTGAAGCATTTATCAGGGTTATTGTCTCATGAGCG
GATACATATTTGAATGTATTTAGAAAAATAAACAAATAGGGGTTCCGCGCACATTTCCCCGAAAAGTGCC
ACCTGAACGAAGCATCTGTGCTTCATTTTGTAGAACAAAAATGCAACGCGAGAGCGCTAATTTTTCAAAC
AAAGAATCTGAGCTGCATTTTTACAGAACAGAAATGCAACGCGAAAGCGCTATTTTACCAACGAAGAATC
TGTGCTTCATTTTTGTAAAACAAAAATGCAACGCGAGAGCGCTAATTTTTCAAACAAAGAATCTGAGCTG
CATTTTTACAGAACAGAAATGCAACGCGAGAGCGCTATTTTACCAACAAAGAATCTATACTTCTTTTTTG
TTCTACAAAAATGCATCCCGAGAGCGCTATTTTTCTAACAAAGCATCTTAGATTACTTTTTTTCTCCTTT
GTGCGCTCTATAATGCAGTCTCTTGATAACTTTTTGCACTGTAGGTCCGTTAAGGTTAGAAGAAGGCTAC
TTTGGTGTCTATTTTCTCTTCCATAAAAAAAGCCTGACTCCACTTCCCGCGTTTACTGATTACTAGCGAA
GCTGCGGGTGCATTTTTTCAAGATAAAGGCATCCCCGATTATATTCTATACCGATGTGGATTGCGCATAC
TTTGTGAACAGAAAGTGATAGCGTTGATGATTCTTCATTGGTCAGAAAATTATGAACGGTTTCTTCTATT
TTGTCTCTATATACTACGTATAGGAAATGTTTACATTTTCGTATTGTTTTCGATTCACTCTATGAATAGT
TCTTACTACAATTTTTTTGTCTAAAGAGTAATACTAGAGATAAACATAAAAAATGTAGAGGTCGAGTTTA
GATGCAAGTTCAAGGAGCGAAAGGTGGATGGGTAGGTTATATAGGGATATAGCACAGAGATATATAGCAA
AGAGATACTTTTGAGCAATGTTTGTGGAAGCGGTATTCGCAATATTTTAGTAGCTCGTTACAGTCCGGTG
CGTTTTTGGTTTTTTGAAAGTGCGTCTTCAGAGCGCTTTTGGTTTTCAAAAGCGCTCTGAAGTTCCTATA
CTTTCTAGAGAATAGGAACTTCGGAATAGGAACTTCAAAGCGTTTCCGAAAACGAGCGCTTCCGAAAATG
CAACGCGAGCTGCGCACATACAGCTCACTGTTCACGTCGCACCTATATCTGCGTGTTGCCTGTATATATA
TATACATGAGAAGAACGGCATAGTGCGTGTTTATGCTTAAATGCGTACTTATATGCGTCTATTTATGTAG
GATGAAAGGTAGTCTAGTACCTCCTGTGATATTATCCCATTCCATGCGGGGTATCGTATGCTTCCTTCAG
CACTACCCTTTAGCTGTTCTATATGCTGCCACTCCTCAATTGGATTAGTCTCATCCTTCAATGCTATCAT
TTCCTTTGATATTGGATCATACTAAGAAACCATTATTATCATGACATTAACCTATAAAAATAGGCGTATC
ACGAGGCCCTTTCGTC
