>Addgene plasmid #222492 | pESC-TYR (V5 and HA) | depositor partial sequence | sequence record 435781 | TYR1
ATGGTATCAGAGGATAAGATTGAGCAATGGAAAGCCACAAAAGTCATTGGTATAATTGGTCTGGGTGATA
TGGGCCTATTATACGCTAATAAATTTACAGATGCTGGATGGGGTGTTATATGTTGTGATAGGGAAGAATA
TTATGATGAACTGAAAGAAAAATATGCCTCAGCTAAATTCGAACTGGTGAAAAATGGTCATTTGGTATCC
AGGCAAAGCGACTATATTATCTATAGTGTTGAAGCATCCAATATTAGTAAGATCGTCGCAACGTATGGAC
CATCTTCTAAGGTTGGAACAATTGTTGGGGGTCAAACGAGTTGTAAGCTGCCGGAAATCGAGGCTTTCGA
AAAGTATTTACCCAAGGACTGCGACATCATTACCGTGCATTCCCTTCATGGGCCTAAAGTTAATACTGAA
GGCCAACCACTTGTTATTATCAATCACAGATCACAGTACCCAGAATCTTTTGAGTTCGTTAATTCTGTTA
TGGCATGTTTGAAAAGTAAGCAAGTTTATTTGACATATGAAGAGCATGACAAGATTACCGCTGATACACA
AGCTGTGACACATGCTGCTTTCTTAAGTATGGGATCTGCGTGGGCAAAGATAAAGATTTATCCTTGGACT
CTGGGTGTAAACAAATGGTACGGTGGCCTAGAAAATGTGAAAGTTAATATATCACTAAGAATCTATTCGA
ACAAGTGGCATGTTTACGCAGGATTAGCCATAACAAACCCAAGTGCACATCAGCAAATTCTTCAATATGC
AACCAGTGCAACAGAACTATTTAGTTTAATGATAGATAACAAAGAACAAGAACTTACTGATAGACTATTA
AAAGCTAAGCAATTTGTATTTGGAAAGCATACTGGTCTCTTACTATTGGATGACACGATTTTAGAGAAAT
ATTCGCTATCAAAAAGCAGCATTGGTAACAGCAACAATTGCAAGCCAGTGCCGAACTCACATTTATCATT
GTTGGCGATTGTTGATTCGTGGTTTCAACTTGGTATTGATCCATATGATCATATGATTTGTTCGACGCCA
TTATTCAGAATATTCCTGGGTGTGTCCGAATATCTTTTTTTAAAACCTGGCTTATTAGAACAGACAATTG
ATGCAGCTATCCATGATAAATCATTCATAAAAGATGATTTAGAATTTGTTATTTCGGCTAGAGAATGGAG
TTCGGTTGTTTCTTTTGCCAATTTTGATATATACAAAAAGCAATTTCAGAGTGTTCAAAAGTTCTTTGAG
CCAATGCTTCCAGAGGCTAATCTCATTGGCAACGAGATGATAAAAACCATTCTGAGTCATTCTAGTGACC
GTTCGGCCGCTGAAAAAAGAAATACATAA
